Addgene plasmid #33356: pGFP-IBGFTet
Depositing lab: Doug Mortlock. Depositing organization: Vanderbilt University. Publication: Identification of an ancient Bmp4 mesoderm enhancer located 46 kb from the promoter. Chandler KJ, Chandler RL, Mortlock DP. Dev Biol. 2009 Mar 15;327(2):590-602. Epub 2009 Jan 3. 10.1016/j.ydbio.2008.12.033 PubMed 19159624.
Backbone
  Vector backbone: pIBG-FTET
  Backbone manufacturer: Addgene (#33361)
  Vector type: Mouse Targeting
  Selectable markers: Neomycin (select with G418) ; tetracycline
Growth in bacteria
  Bacterial resistance: Ampicillin, 100 μg/mL
  Growth temperature: 37°C
  Growth strain: DH10B
  Growth instructions: Do not select for this plasmid with tetracycline, as we have found that the Tet resistance cassette does not work reliably in high-copy plasmids such as this one. The Tet cassette MUST be transferred to a low-copy vector, e.g. a BAC, to allow Tet resistance in a reliable fashion. In BAC clones it has been extremely reliable.
  Copy number: Unknown
Gene/Insert
  Gene/Insert name: EGFP-IRES-Bgeo + TetR
  Cloning method: Restriction Enzyme; 5′ cloning site none (unknown if destroyed); 3′ cloning site none (unknown if destroyed)
  Sequencing primers: 5′ EGFP-C; 3′ LacZ-R
Terms and licenses: Academic/Nonprofit Terms; Industry Terms: Not Available to Industry
Depositor comments: To generate the GFP-IRES-β-geo cassette, a PacI site was inserted was inserted upstream of the Kozak consensus of EGFP in pEGFP-C1 (kind gift of David Piston) and a PacI/XhoI fragment containing the EGFP open reading frame was inserted into pIBG-FTET (Chandler et al., 2007b) to create pGFP-IBGFTet (also known as pGIBGFTET). A mismatch between author sequence and Addgene sequencing results was found at nucleotide position 5695 (with SV40pA-R primer) as well as at position 6913 (with EBV-rev primer). These sequence differences predate the construction of this plasmid.
How to cite: pGFP-IBGFTet was a gift from Doug Mortlock (Addgene plasmid # 33356 ; http://n2t.net/addgene:33356 ; RRID:Addgene_33356)
