[The description below was written by a language model from this plasmid's Addgene catalogue record and pLannotate feature annotations shown in this document.]
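Description:
pGFP-IBGFTet (also called pGIBGFTET) is an 11.2 kb mouse-targeting cassette donor built on the pIBG-FTET backbone, which by its feature table is a pBluescript-type phagemid. It has a high-copy ColE1/pUC origin, an f1 origin, flanking T7 and T3 promoters, lac promoter/lacZα remnants, and an ampicillin resistance gene used for propagation in E. coli. It was made by adding a PacI site upstream of the EGFP Kozak sequence in pEGFP-C1 and moving a PacI/XhoI fragment carrying the EGFP open reading frame into pIBG-FTET.

The payload is a promoterless bicistronic reporter. EGFP is followed by an EMCV IRES that drives translation of β-geo, annotated here as adjacent lacZ and NeoR/KanR coding regions. β-geo is a β-galactosidase–neomycin phosphotransferase fusion that provides both X-gal staining and G418 resistance. An SV40 polyadenylation signal terminates the unit. No eukaryotic promoter is annotated upstream of EGFP, which is consistent with a cassette meant to be expressed from the regulatory sequences of the locus into which it is placed.

Downstream lies a bacterial tetracycline resistance module of Tn10 type (tetR, the divergent tetR/tetA promoters and the tetA efflux pump). It is flanked by two minimal FRT sites, so FLP recombinase can excise it after use. The depositor notes that this Tet cassette does not work reliably in a high-copy plasmid such as this one but is very dependable once transferred into a low-copy vector such as a BAC. The plasmid therefore appears to serve as a template for inserting the reporter into BAC clones, with tetracycline used to select the modified clones. The associated publication used such reporters to map a distant Bmp4 mesoderm enhancer. Two sequence mismatches noted by the repository predate this construct.
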