Features (pLannotate 1.2.2; 27 found; start..end, strand, type, name):
     30..458     -  rep_origin     f1 ori (sequence partly withheld): f1 bacteriophage origin of replication; arrow indicates direction of (+) strand synthesis
    463..618     -  CDS            lacZα (fragment): LacZα fragment of β-galactosidase; lacZ fragment
    626..644     +  promoter       T7 promoter: promoter for bacteriophage T7 RNA polymerase
    693..1409    +  CDS            EGFP: EGFP is a basic (constitutively fluorescent) green fluorescent protein published in 1996, derived from Aequorea victoria. It is reported to be a rapidly-maturing weak dimer with moderate acid sensitivity.
   1410..1428    +  misc_feature   MCS (fragment): multiple cloning site
   1587..2049    +  misc_feature   IRES: internal ribosome entry site (IRES) of the encephalomyocarditis virus (EMCV)
   2075..5115    +  CDS            lacZ (fragment): β-galactosidase; lacZ
   5118..5135    +  misc_feature   MCS (fragment): pBluescript multiple cloning site
   5141..5944    +  CDS            NeoR/KanR: aminoglycoside phosphotransferase from Tn5; aph(3')-II (or nptII); confers resistance to neomycin, kanamycin, and G418 (Geneticin®)
   5965..6117    +  CDS            ble (fragment): BLE_KLEPN - Experimental evidence at protein level: Swiss-Prot protein existence level 1. Binding protein with a strong affinity to the bleomycin family of antibiotics. Binds to CL990; an antimitotic-antibiotic compound. From Klebsiella pneumoniae.
   6142..6227    +  CDS            large T antigen (fragment): large T antigen from SV40 (simian virus 40)
   6250..6384    +  polyA_signal   SV40 poly(A) signal: SV40 polyadenylation signal
   6437..6470    +  protein_bind   FRT (minimal): supports FLP-mediated excision but not integration (Turan and Bode, 2011) FLP recombinase from the Saccharomyces cerevisiae 2μ plasmid
   6747..7370    -  CDS            TetR: tetracycline repressor TetR; tetR from transposon Tn10; TetR binds to the tetracycline operator tetO to inhibit transcription. This inhibition can be relieved by adding tetracycline or doxycycline.
   7389..7444    +  promoter       tetR/tetA promoters: tetR; overlapping promoters for bacterial tetR and tetA
   7452..8654    +  CDS            tetA: TCR2_ECOLX - Experimental evidence at protein level: Swiss-Prot protein existence level 1. Resistance to tetracycline by an active tetracycline efflux. This is an energy-dependent process that decreases the accumulation of the antibiotic in whole cells. This protein functions as a metal- tetracycline/H(+) antiporter. From Escherichia coli.
   8773..8943    -  CDS            tetC (fragment): TETC_ECOLX - Experimental evidence at protein level: Swiss-Prot protein existence level 1. From Escherichia coli.
   8922..8955    +  protein_bind   FRT (minimal): supports FLP-mediated excision but not integration (Turan and Bode, 2011) FLP recombinase from the Saccharomyces cerevisiae 2μ plasmid
   8986..9021    -  misc_feature   MCS (fragment): pBluescript multiple cloning site
   9034..9052    -  promoter       T3 promoter: promoter for bacteriophage T3 RNA polymerase
   9095..9117    -  protein_bind   lac operator (fragment): The lac repressor binds to the lac operator to inhibit transcription in E. coli. This inhibition can be relieved by adding lactose or isopropyl-β-D-thiogalactopyranoside (IPTG). lac repressor encoded by lacI
   9121..9151    -  promoter       lac promoter: promoter for the E. coli lac operon
   9166..9187    -  protein_bind   CAP binding site: CAP binding activates transcription in the presence of cAMP. E. coli catabolite activator protein
   9200..9292    -  CDS            lacI (fragment): lac repressor; lacI; The lac repressor binds to the lac operator to inhibit transcription in E. coli. This inhibition can be relieved by adding lactose or isopropyl-β-D-thiogalactopyranoside (IPTG).
   9475..10063   -  rep_origin     ori: high-copy-number ColE1/pMB1/pBR322/pUC origin of replication
  10234..11094   -  CDS            AmpR: β-lactamase; bla; confers resistance to ampicillin, carbenicillin, and related antibiotics
  11095..11199   -  promoter       AmpR promoter: bla
>Addgene plasmid #33356 | pGFP-IBGFTet | depositor full sequence | sequence record 44464 | pGFP-IBGFTet sequence 11222 bps
CTAAATTGTAAGCGTTAATATTTTGTTAAAATTCGCGTTAAATTTTTGTTAAATCAGCTCATTTTTTAAC
CAATAGGCCGAAATCGGCAAAATCCCTTATAAATCAAAAGAATAGACCGAGATAGGGT
[37 nt withheld, positions 129-165]
AAAGAACGTGGACTCCAACGTCAAAGG
[49 nt withheld, positions 193-241]
T
[91 nt withheld, positions 243-333]
G
[124 nt withheld, positions 335-458]
CCCATTCGCCATTCAGGCTGCGCAACTGTTGGGAAGGGCGATCGGTGCGGGCCTCTTCGCTATTACGCCA
GCTGGCGAAAGGGGGATGTGCTGCAAGGCGATTAAGTTGGGTAACGCCAGGGTTTTCCCAGTCACGACGT
TGTAAAACGACGGCCAGTGAGCGCGCGTAATACGACTCACTATAGGGCGAATTGGGTACCGGGCCCTGCT
AGCTTAATTAAACCGGTCGCCACCATGGTGAGCAAGGGCGAGGAGCTGTTCACCGGGGTGGTGCCCATCC
TGGTCGAGCTGGACGGCGACGTAAACGGCCACAAGTTCAGCGTGTCCGGCGAGGGCGAGGGCGATGCCAC
CTACGGCAAGCTGACCCTGAAGTTCATCTGCACCACCGGCAAGCTGCCCGTGCCCTGGCCCACCCTCGTG
ACCACCCTGACCTACGGCGTGCAGTGCTTCAGCCGCTACCCCGACCACATGAAGCAGCACGACTTCTTCA
AGTCCGCCATGCCCGAAGGCTACGTCCAGGAGCGCACCATCTTCTTCAAGGACGACGGCAACTACAAGAC
CCGCGCCGAGGTGAAGTTCGAGGGCGACACCCTGGTGAACCGCATCGAGCTGAAGGGCATCGACTTCAAG
GAGGACGGCAACATCCTGGGGCACAAGCTGGAGTACAACTACAACAGCCACAACGTCTATATCATGGCCG
ACAAGCAGAAGAACGGCATCAAGGTGAACTTCAAGATCCGCCACAACATCGAGGACGGCAGCGTGCAGCT
CGCCGACCACTACCAGCAGAACACCCCCATCGGCGACGGCCCCGTGCTGCTGCCCGACAACCACTACCTG
AGCACCCAGTCCGCCCTGAGCAAAGACCCCAACGAGAAGCGCGATCACATGGTCCTGCTGGAGTTCGTGA
CCGCCGCCGGGATCACTCTCGGCATGGACGAGCTGTACAAGTCCGGACTCAGATCTCGAGTCGAGGTCGA
GATCTGGACTCTAGAGAATTCCGGCCCCCCCCCCCCCCCCCTCTCCCTCCCCCCCCCCTAACGTTACTGG
CCGAAGCCGCTTGGAATAAGGCCGGTGTGCGTTTGTCTATATGTTATTTTCCACCATATTGCCGTCTTTT
GGCAATGTGAGGGCCCGGAAACCTGGCCCTGTCTTCTTGACGAGCATTCCTAGGGGTCTTTCCCCTCTCG
CCAAAGGAATGCAAGGTCTGTTGAATGTCGTGAAGGAAGCAGTTCCTCTGGAAGCTTCTTGAAGACAAAC
AACGTCTGTAGCGACCCTTTGCAGGCAGCGGAACCCCCCACCTGGCGACAGGTGCCTCTGCGGCCAAAAG
CCACGTGTATAAGATACACCTGCAAAGGCGGCACAACCCCAGTGCCACGTTGTGAGTTGGATAGTTGTGG
AAAGAGTCAAATGGCTCTCCTCAAGCGTATTCAACAAGGGGCTGAAGGATGCCCAGAAGGTACCCCATTG
TATGGGATCTGATCTGGGGCCTCGGTGCACATGCTTTACATGTGTTTAGTCGAGGTTAAAAAAACGTCTA
GGCCCCCCGAACCACGGGGACGTGGTTTTCCTTTGAAAAACACGATGATAAGCTTGCCACAACCATGGAA
GATCCCGTCGTTTTACAACGTCGTGACTGGGAAAACCCTGGCGTTACCCAACTTAATCGCCTTGCAGCAC
ATCCCCCTTTCGCCAGCTGGCGTAATAGCGAAGAGGCCCGCACCGATCGCCCTTCCCAACAGTTGCGCAG
CCTGAATGGCGAATGGCGCTTTGCCTGGTTTCCGGCACCAGAAGCGGTGCCGGAAAGCTGGCTGGAGTGC
GATCTTCCTGAGGCCGATACTGTCGTCGTCCCCTCAAACTGGCAGATGCACGGTTACGATGCGCCCATCT
ACACCAACGTAACCTATCCCATTACGGTCAATCCGCCGTTTGTTCCCACGGAGAATCCGACGGGTTGTTA
CTCGCTCACATTTAATGTTGATGAAAGCTGGCTACAGGAAGGCCAGACGCGAATTATTTTTGATGGCGTT
AACTCGGCGTTTCATCTGTGGTGCAACGGGCGCTGGGTCGGTTACGGCCAGGACAGTCGTTTGCCGTCTG
AATTTGACCTGAGCGCATTTTTACGCGCCGGAGAAAACCGCCTCGCGGTGATGGTGCTGCGTTGGAGTGA
CGGCAGTTATCTGGAAGATCAGGATATGTGGCGGATGAGCGGCATTTTCCGTGACGTCTCGTTGCTGCAT
AAACCGACTACACAAATCAGCGATTTCCATGTTGCCACTCGCTTTAATGATGATTTCAGCCGCGCTGTAC
TGGAGGCTGAAGTTCAGATGTGCGGCGAGTTGCGTGACTACCTACGGGTAACAGTTTCTTTATGGCAGGG
TGAAACGCAGGTCGCCAGCGGCACCGCGCCTTTCGGCGGTGAAATTATCGATGAGCGTGGTGGTTATGCC
GATCGCGTCACACTACGTCTGAACGTCGAAAACCCGAAACTGTGGAGCGCCGAAATCCCGAATCTCTATC
GTGCGGTGGTTGAACTGCACACCGCCGACGGCACGCTGATTGAAGCAGAAGCCTGCGATGTCGGTTTCCG
CGAGGTGCGGATTGAAAATGGTCTGCTGCTGCTGAACGGCAAGCCGTTGCTGATTCGAGGCGTTAACCGT
CACGAGCATCATCCTCTGCATGGTCAGGTCATGGATGAGCAGACGATGGTGCAGGATATCCTGCTGATGA
AGCAGAACAACTTTAACGCCGTGCGCTGTTCGCATTATCCGAACCATCCGCTGTGGTACACGCTGTGCGA
CCGCTACGGCCTGTATGTGGTGGATGAAGCCAATATTGAAACCCACGGCATGGTGCCAATGAATCGTCTG
ACCGATGATCCGCGCTGGCTACCGGCGATGAGCGAACGCGTAACGCGAATGGTGCAGCGCGATCGTAATC
ACCCGAGTGTGATCATCTGGTCGCTGGGGAATGAATCAGGCCACGGCGCTAATCACGACGCGCTGTATCG
CTGGATCAAATCTGTCGATCCTTCCCGCCCGGTGCAGTATGAAGGCGGCGGAGCCGACACCACGGCCACC
GATATTATTTGCCCGATGTACGCGCGCGTGGATGAAGACCAGCCCTTCCCGGCTGTGCCGAAATGGTCCA
TCAAAAAATGGCTTTCGCTACCTGGAGAGACGCGCCCGCTGATCCTTTGCGAATACGCCCACGCGATGGG
TAACAGTCTTGGCGGTTTCGCTAAATACTGGCAGGCGTTTCGTCAGTATCCCCGTTTACAGGGCGGCTTC
GTCTGGGACTGGGTGGATCAGTCGCTGATTAAATATGATGAAAACGGCAACCCGTGGTCGGCTTACGGCG
GTGATTTTGGCGATACGCCGAACGATCGCCAGTTCTGTATGAACGGTCTGGTCTTTGCCGACCGCACGCC
GCATCCAGCGCTGACGGAAGCAAAACACCAGCAGCAGTTTTTCCAGTTCCGTTTATCCGGGCAAACCATC
GAAGTGACCAGCGAATACCTGTTCCGTCATAGCGATAACGAGCTCCTGCACTGGATGGTGGCGCTGGATG
GTAAGCCGCTGGCAAGCGGTGAAGTGCCTCTGGATGTCGCTCCACAAGGTAAACAGTTGATTGAACTGCC
TGAACTACCGCAGCCGGAGAGCGCCGGGCAACTCTGGCTCACAGTACGCGTAGTGCAACCGAACGCGACC
GCATGGTCAGAAGCCGGGCACATCAGCGCCTGGCAGCAGTGGCGTCTGGCGGAAAACCTCAGTGTGACGC
TCCCCGCCGCGTCCCACGCCATCCCGCATCTGACCACCAGCGAAATGGATTTTTGCATCGAGCTGGGTAA
TAAGCGTTGGCAATTTAACCGCCAGTCAGGCTTTCTTTCACAGATGTGGATTGGCGATAAAAAACAACTG
CTGACGCCGCTGCGCGATCAGTTCACCCGTGCACCGCTGGATAACGACATTGGCGTAAGTGAAGCGACCC
GCATTGACCCTAACGCCTGGGTCGAACGCTGGAAGGCGGCGGGCCATTACCAGGCCGAAGCAGCGTTGTT
GCAGTGCACGGCAGATACACTTGCTGATGCGGTGCTGATTACGACCGCTCACGCGTGGCAGCATCAGGGG
AAAACCTTATTTATCAGCCGGAAAACCTACCGGATTGATGGTAGTGGTCAAATGGCGATTACCGTTGATG
TTGAAGTGGCGAGCGATACACCGCATCCGGCGCGGATTGGCCTGAACTGCCAGCTGGCGCAGGTAGCAGA
GCGGGTAAACTGGCTCGGATTAGGGCCGCAAGAAAACTATCCCGACCGCCTTACTGCCGCCTGTTTTGAC
CGCTGGGATCTGCCATTGTCAGACATGTATACCCCGTACGTCTTCCCGAGCGAAAACGGTCTGCGCTGCG
GGACGCGCGAATTGAATTATGGCCCACACCAGTGGCGCGGCGACTTCCAGTTCAACATCAGCCGCTACAG
TCAACAGCAACTGATGGAAACCAGCCATCGCCATCTGCTGCACGCGGAAGAAGGCACATGGCTGAATATC
GACGGTTTCCATATGGGGATTGGTGGCGACGACTCCTGGAGCCCGTCAGTATCGGCGGAATTCCAGCTGA
GCGCCGGTCGCTACCATTACCAGTTGGTCTGGTGTCAGGGGATCCCCCGGGCTGCAGCCAATATGGGATC
GGCCATTGAACAAGATGGATTGCACGCAGGTTCTCCGGCCGCTTGGGTGGAGAGGCTATTCGGCTATGAC
TGGGCACAACAGACAATCGGCTGCTCTGATGCCGCCGTGTTCCGGCTGTCAGCGCAGGGGCGCCCGGTTC
TTTTTGTCAAGACCGACCTGTCCGGTGCCCTGAATGAACTGCAGGACGAGGCAGCGCGGCTATCGTGGCT
GGCCACGACGGGCGTTCCTTGCGCAGCTGTGCTCGACGTTGTCACTGAAGCGGGAAGGGACTGGCTGCTA
TTGGGCGAAGTGCCGGGGCAGGATCTCCTGTCATCTCACCTTGCTCCTGCCGAGAAAGTATCCATCATGG
CTGATGCAATGCGGCGGCTGCATACGCTTGATCCGGCTACCTGCCCATTCGACCACCAAGCGAAACATCG
CATCGAGCGAGCACGTACTCGGATGGAAGCCGGTCTTGTCGATCAGGATGATCTGGACGAAGAGCATCAG
GGGCTCGCGCCAGCCGAACTGTTCGCCAGGCTCAAGGCGCGCATGCCCGACGGCGATGATCTCGTCGTGA
CCCATGGCGATGCCTGCTTGCCGAATATCATGGTGGAAAATGGCCGCTTTTCTGGATTCATCGACTGTGG
CCGGCTGGGTGTGGCGGACCGCTATCAGGACATAGCGTTGGCTACCCGTGATATTGCTGAAGAGCTTGGC
GGCGAATGGGCTGACCGCTTCCTCGTGCTTTACGGTATCGCCGCTCCCGATTCGCAGCGCATCGCCTTCT
ATCGCCTTCTTGACGAGTTCTTCTGAGCGGGACTCTGGGGTTCGAAATGACCGACCAAGCGACGCCCAAC
CTGCCATCACGAGATTTCGATTCCACCGCCGCCTTCTATGAAAGGTTGGGCTTCGGAATCGTTTTCCGGG
ACGCCGGCTGGATGATCCTCCAGCGCGGGGATCTCATGCTGGAGTTCTTCGCCCACCCCCCGGATCTAAG
CTCTAGATAAGTAATGATCATAATCAGCCATATCACATCTGTAGAGGTTTTACTTGCTTTAAAAAACCTC
CCACACCTCCCCCTGAACCTGAAACATAAAATGAATGCAATTGTTGTTGTTAACTTGTTTATTGCAGCTT
ATAATGGTTACAAATAAAGCAATAGCATCACAAATTTCACAAATAAAGCATTTTTTTCACTGCATTCTAG
TTGTGGTTTGTCCAAACTCATCAATGTATCTTATCATGTCTGGATCCGGGGGTACCGCGTCGAGCGCCAG
TGTGATGGATATCTGCAGAATTCGGCTTGAAGTTCCTATTCTCTAGAAAGTATAGGAACTTCAGATCTAT
GATTCCCTTTGTCAACAGCAATGGATCACTGAAAATGGTTCAATGATCACATTAAGTGGTATTCAATATT
TTCATGAAATGGGAATTGACGTTCCTTCCAAACATTCACGTAAAATCTGTTGTGCGTGTTTAGATTGGAG
TGAACGCCGTTTCCATTTAGGTGGGTACGTTGGAGCCGCATTATTTTCGCTTTATGAATCTAAAGGGTGG
TTAACTCGACATCTTGGTTACCGTGAAGTTACCATCACGGAAAAAGGTTATGCTGCTTTTAAGACCCACT
TTCACATTTAAGTTGTTTTTCTAATCCGCATATGATCAATTCAAGGCCGAATAAGAAGGCTGGCTCTGCA
CCTTGGTGATCAAATAATTCGATAGCTTGTCGTAATAATGGCGGCATACTATCAGTAGTAGGTGTTTCCC
TTTCTTCTTTAGCGACTTGATGCTCTTGATCTTCCAATACGCAACCTAAAGTAAAATGCCCCACAGCGCT
GAGTGCATATAATGCATTCTCTAGTGAAAAACCTTGTTGGCATAAAAAGGCTAATTGATTTTCGAGAGTT
TCATACTGTTTTTCTGTAGGCCGTGTACCTAAATGTACTTTTGCTCCATCGCGATGACTTAGTAAAGCAC
ATCTAAAACTTTTAGCGTTATTACGTAAAAAATCTTGCCAGCTTTCCCCTTCTAAAGGGCAAAAGTGAGT
ATGGTGCCTATCTAACATCTCAATGGCTAAGGCGTCGAGCAAAGCCCGCTTATTTTTTACATGCCAATAC
AATGTAGGCTGCTCTACACCTAGCTTCTGGGCGAGTTTACGGGTTGTTAAACCTTCGATTCCGACCTCAT
TAAGCAGCTCTAATGCGCTGTTAATCACTTTACTTTTATCTAATCTAGACATCATTAATTCCTAATTTTT
GTTGACACTCTATCATTGATAGAGTTATTTTACCACTCCCTATCAGTGATAGAGAAAAGTGAAATGAATA
GTTCGACAAAGATCGCATTGGTAATTACGTTACTCGATGCCATGGGGATTGGCCTTATCATGCCAGTCTT
GCCAACGTTATTACGTGAATTTATTGCTTCGGAAGATATCGCTAACCACTTTGGCGTATTGCTTGCACTT
TATGCGTTAATGCAGGTTATCTTTGCTCCTTGGCTTGGAAAAATGTCTGACCGATTTGGTCGGCGCCCAG
TGCTGTTGTTGTCATTAATAGGCGCATCGCTGGATTACTTATTGCTGGCTTTTTCAAGTGCGCTTTGGAT
GCTGTATTTAGGCCGTTTGCTTTCAGGGATCACAGGAGCTACTGGGGCTGTCGCGGCATCGGTCATTGCC
GATACCACCTCAGCTTCTCAACGCGTGAAGTGGTTCGGTTGGTTAGGGGCAAGTTTTGGGCTTGGTTTAA
TAGCGGGGCCTATTATTGGTGGTTTTGCAGGAGAGATTTCACCGCATAGTCCCTTTTTTATCGCTGCGTT
GCTAAATATTGTCACTTTCCTTGTGGTTATGTTTTGGTTCCGTGAAACCAAAAATACACGTGATAATACA
GATACCGAAGTAGGGGTTGAGACGCAATCGAATTCGGTATACATCACTTTATTTAAAACGATGCCCATTT
TGTTGATTATTTATTTTTCAGCGCAATTGATAGGCCAAATTCCCGCAACGGTGTGGGTGCTATTTACCGA
AAATCGTTTTGGATGGAATAGCATGATGGTTGGCTTTTCATTAGCGGGTCTTGGTCTTTTACACTCAGTA
TTCCAAGCCTTTGTGGCAGGAAGAATAGCCACTAAATGGGGCGAAAAAACGGCAGTACTGCTCGGATTTA
TTGCAGATAGTAGTGCATTTGCCTTTTTAGCGTTTATATCTGAAGGTTGGTTAGTTTTCCCTGTTTTAAT
TTTATTGGCTGGTGGTGGGATCGCTTTACCTGCATTACAGGGAGTGATGTCTATCCAAACAAAGAGTCAT
CAGCAAGGTGCTTTACAGGGATTATTGGTGAGCCTTACCAATGCAACCGGTGTTATTGGCCCATTACTGT
TTGCTGTTATTTATAATCATTCACTACCAATTTGGGATGGCTGGATTTGGATTATTGGTTTAGCGTTTTA
CTGTATTATTATCCTGCTATCGATGACCTTCATGTTAACCCCTCAAGCTCAGGGGAGTAAACAGGAGACA
AGTGCTTAGTTATTTCGTCACCAAATGATGTTATTCCGCGAAATATAATGACCCTCTTGATAACCCAAGA
GGGCATTTTTTACGATAAAGAAGATTTAGCTTCAAATAAAACCTATCTATTTTATTTATCTTTCAAGCTC
AATAAAAAGCCGCGGTAAATAGCAATAAATTGGCCTTTTTTATCGGCAAGCTCTTTTAGGTTTTTCGCAT
GTATTGCGATATGCATAAACCAGCCATTGAGTAAGTTTTTAAGCACATCATCATCATAAGCTTGAAGTTC
CTATTCTCTAGAAAGTATAGGAACTTCAAGCCGAATTCCAGCACACTGGCGGCCGTTACTAGTTCTAGAG
CGGCCGCCACCGCGGTGGAGCTCCAGCTTTTGTTCCCTTTAGTGAGGGTTAATTGCGCGCTTGGCGTAAT
CATGGTCATAGCTGTTTCCTGTGTGAAATTGTTATCCGCTCACAATTCCACACAACATACGAGCCGGAAG
CATAAAGTGTAAAGCCTGGGGTGCCTAATGAGTGAGCTAACTCACATTAATTGCGTTGCGCTCACTGCCC
GCTTTCCAGTCGGGAAACCTGTCGTGCCAGCTGCATTAATGAATCGGCCAACGCGCGGGGAGAGGCGGTT
TGCGTATTGGGCGCTCTTCCGCTTCCTCGCTCACTGACTCGCTGCGCTCGGTCGTTCGGCTGCGGCGAGC
GGTATCAGCTCACTCAAAGGCGGTAATACGGTTATCCACAGAATCAGGGGATAACGCAGGAAAGAACATG
TGAGCAAAAGGCCAGCAAAAGGCCAGGAACCGTAAAAAGGCCGCGTTGCTGGCGTTTTTCCATAGGCTCC
GCCCCCCTGACGAGCATCACAAAAATCGACGCTCAAGTCAGAGGTGGCGAAACCCGACAGGACTATAAAG
ATACCAGGCGTTTCCCCCTGGAAGCTCCCTCGTGCGCTCTCCTGTTCCGACCCTGCCGCTTACCGGATAC
CTGTCCGCCTTTCTCCCTTCGGGAAGCGTGGCGCTTTCTCATAGCTCACGCTGTAGGTATCTCAGTTCGG
TGTAGGTCGTTCGCTCCAAGCTGGGCTGTGTGCACGAACCCCCCGTTCAGCCCGACCGCTGCGCCTTATC
CGGTAACTATCGTCTTGAGTCCAACCCGGTAAGACACGACTTATCGCCACTGGCAGCAGCCACTGGTAAC
AGGATTAGCAGAGCGAGGTATGTAGGCGGTGCTACAGAGTTCTTGAAGTGGTGGCCTAACTACGGCTACA
CTAGAAGGACAGTATTTGGTATCTGCGCTCTGCTGAAGCCAGTTACCTTCGGAAAAAGAGTTGGTAGCTC
TTGATCCGGCAAACAAACCACCGCTGGTAGCGGTGGTTTTTTTGTTTGCAAGCAGCAGATTACGCGCAGA
AAAAAAGGATCTCAAGAAGATCCTTTGATCTTTTCTACGGGGTCTGACGCTCAGTGGAACGAAAACTCAC
GTTAAGGGATTTTGGTCATGAGATTATCAAAAAGGATCTTCACCTAGATCCTTTTAAATTAAAAATGAAG
TTTTAAATCAATCTAAAGTATATATGAGTAAACTTGGTCTGACAGTTACCAATGCTTAATCAGTGAGGCA
CCTATCTCAGCGATCTGTCTATTTCGTTCATCCATAGTTGCCTGACTCCCCGTCGTGTAGATAACTACGA
TACGGGAGGGCTTACCATCTGGCCCCAGTGCTGCAATGATACCGCGAGACCCACGCTCACCGGCTCCAGA
TTTATCAGCAATAAACCAGCCAGCCGGAAGGGCCGAGCGCAGAAGTGGTCCTGCAACTTTATCCGCCTCC
ATCCAGTCTATTAATTGTTGCCGGGAAGCTAGAGTAAGTAGTTCGCCAGTTAATAGTTTGCGCAACGTTG
TTGCCATTGCTACAGGCATCGTGGTGTCACGCTCGTCGTTTGGTATGGCTTCATTCAGCTCCGGTTCCCA
ACGATCAAGGCGAGTTACATGATCCCCCATGTTGTGCAAAAAAGCGGTTAGCTCCTTCGGTCCTCCGATC
GTTGTCAGAAGTAAGTTGGCCGCAGTGTTATCACTCATGGTTATGGCAGCACTGCATAATTCTCTTACTG
TCATGCCATCCGTAAGATGCTTTTCTGTGACTGGTGAGTACTCAACCAAGTCATTCTGAGAATAGTGTAT
GCGGCGACCGAGTTGCTCTTGCCCGGCGTCAATACGGGATAATACCGCGCCACATAGCAGAACTTTAAAA
GTGCTCATCATTGGAAAACGTTCTTCGGGGCGAAAACTCTCAAGGATCTTACCGCTGTTGAGATCCAGTT
CGATGTAACCCACTCGTGCACCCAACTGATCTTCAGCATCTTTTACTTTCACCAGCGTTTCTGGGTGAGC
AAAAACAGGAAGGCAAAATGCCGCAAAAAAGGGAATAAGGGCGACACGGAAATGTTGAATACTCATACTC
TTCCTTTTTCAATATTATTGAAGCATTTATCAGGGTTATTGTCTCATGAGCGGATACATATTTGAATGTA
TTTAGAAAAATAAACAAATAGGGGTTCCGCGCACATTTCCCCGAAAAGTGCCAC
