>Addgene plasmid #33356 | pGFP-IBGFTet | addgene partial sequence | sequence record 42584 | SV40pA-R 5'-GAAATTTGTGATGCTATTGC-3'
ACAACAACAATTGCATTCATTTTATGTTTCAGGTTCAGGGGGAGGTGTGGGAGGTTTTTTAAAGCAAGTA
AAACCTCTACAGATGTGATATGGCTGATTATGATCATTACTTATCTAGAGCTTAGATCCGGGGGGTGGGC
GAAGAACTCCAGCATGAGATCCCCGCGCTGGAGGATCATCCAGCCGGCGTCCCGGAAAACGATTCCGAAG
CCCAACCTTTCATAGAAGGCGGCGGTGGAATCGAAATCTCGTGATGGCAGGTTGGGCGTCGCTTGGTCGG
TCATTTCGAACCCCAGAGTCCCGCTCAGAAGAACTCGTCAAGAAGGCGATAGAAGGCGATGCGCTGCGAA
TCGGGAGCGGCGATACCGTAAAGCACGAGGAAGCGGTCAGCCCATTCGCCGCCAAGCTCTTCAGCAATAT
CACGGGTAGCCAACGCTATGTCCTGATAGCGGTCCGCCACACCCAGCCGGCCACAGTCGATGAATCCAGA
AAAGCGGCCATTTTCCACCATGATATTCGGCAAGCAGGCATCGCCATGGGTCACGACGAGATCCTCGCCG
TCGGGCATGCGCGCCTTGAGCCTGGCGAACAGTTCGGCTGGCGCGAGCCCCTGATGCTCTTCGTCCAGAT
CATCCTGATCGACAAGACCGGCTTCCATCCGAGTACGTGCTCGCTCGATGCGATGTTTCGCTTGGTGGTC
GAATGGGCAGGTAGCCGGATCAAGCGTATGCAGCCGCCGCATTGCATCAGCCATGATGGATACTTTCTCG
GCAGGAGCAAGGTGAGATGACAGGAGATCCTGCCCCGGCACTTCGCCCAATAGCAGCCAGTCCCTTCCCG
CTTCAGTGACAACGTCGAGCACAGCTGCGCA
