>Addgene plasmid #33356 | pGFP-IBGFTet | addgene partial sequence | sequence record 43628 | LacZ-R 5'-GACAGTATCGGCCTCAGGAA-3'
ACCAGGCAAAGCGCCATTCGCCATTCAGGCTGCGCAACTGTTGGGAAGGGCGATCGGTGCGGGCCTCTTC
GCTATTACGCCAGCTGGCGAAAGGGGGATGTGCTGCAAGGCGATTAAGTTGGGTAACGCCAGGGTTTTCC
CAGTCACGACGTTGTAAAACGACGGGATCTTCCATGGTTGTGGCAAGCTTATCATCGTGTTTTTCAAAGG
AAAACCACGTCCCCGTGGTTCGGGGGGCCTAGACGTTTTTTTAACCTCGACTAAACACATGTAAAGCATG
TGCACCGAGGCCCCAGATCAGATCCCATACAATGGGGTACCTTCTGGGCATCCTTCAGCCCCTTGTTGAA
TACGCTTGAGGAGAGCCATTTGACTCTTTCCACAACTATCCAACTCACAACGTGGCACTGGGGTTGTGCC
GCCTTTGCAGGTGTATCTTATACACGTGGCTTTTGGCCGCAGAGGCACCTGTCGCCAGGTGGGGGGTTCC
GCTGCCTGCAAAGGGTCGCTACAGACGTTGTTTGTCTTCAAGAAGCTTCCAGAGGAACTGCTTCCTTCAC
GACATTCAACAGACCTTGCATTCCTTTGGCGAGAGGGGAAAGACCCCTAGGAATGCTCGTCAAGAAGACA
GGGCCAGGTTTCCGGGCCCTCACATTGCCAAAAGACGGCAATATGGTGGAAAATAACATATAGACAAACG
CACACCGGCCTTATTCCAAGCGGCTTCGGCCAGTAACGTTAGGGGGGGGGGAGGGAGAG
