>Addgene plasmid #33356 | pGFP-IBGFTet | addgene partial sequence | sequence record 43630 | EBV-rev 5'-GTGGTTTGTCCAAACTCATC-3'
ATATCTGCAGAATTCGGCTTGAAGTTCCTATTCTCTAGAAAGTATAGGAACTTCAGATCTATGATTCCCT
TTGTCAACAGCAATGGATCACTGAAAATGGTTCAATGATCACATTAAGTGGTATTCAATATTTTCATGAA
ATGGGAATTGACGTTCCTTCCAAACATTCACGTAAAATCTGTTGTGCGTGTTTAGATTGGAGTGAACGCC
GTTTCCATTTAGGTGGGTACGTTGGAGCCGCATTATTTTCGCTTTATGAATCTAAAGGGTGGTTAACTCG
ACATCTTGGTTACCGTGAAGTTACCATCACGGAAAAAGGTTATGCTGCTTTTAAGACCCACTTTCACATT
TAAGTTGTTTTTCTAATCCGCATATGATCAATTCAAGGCCGAATAAGAAGGCTGGCTCTGCACCTTGGTG
ATCAAATAATTCGATAGCTTGTCGTAATAATGGCGGCATACTATCAGTAGTAGGTGTTTCCCTTTCTTCT
TTAGCGGCTTGATGCTCTTGATCTTCCAATACGCAACCTAAAGTAAAATGCCCCACAGCGCTGAGTGCAT
ATAATGCATTCTCTAGTGAAAAACCTTGTTGGCATAAAAAGGCTAATTGATTTTCGAGAGTTTCATACTG
TTTTTCTGTAGGCCGTGTACCTAAATGTACTTTTGCTCCATCGCGATGACTTAGTAAAGCACATCTAAAA
CTTTTAGCGTTATTACGTAAAAAATCTTGCCAGCTTT
