>Addgene plasmid #33356 | pGFP-IBGFTet | addgene partial sequence | sequence record 45644 | T7
GAGCAAGGGCGAGGAGCTGTTCACCGGGGTGGTGCCCATCCTGGTCGAGCTGGACGGCGACGTAAACGGC
CACAAGTTCAGCGTGTCCGGCGAGGGCGAGGGCGATGCCACCTACGGCAAGCTGACCCTGAAGTTCATCT
GCACCACCGGCAAGCTGCCCGTGCCCTGGCCCACCCTCGTGACCACCCTGACCTACGGCGTGCAGTGCTT
CAGCCGCTACCCCGACCACATGAAGCAGCACGACTTCTTCAAGTCCGCCATGCCCGAAGGCTACGTCCAG
GAGCGCACCATCTTCTTCAAGGACGACGGCAACTACAAGACCCGCGCCGAGGTGAAGTTCGAGGGCGACA
CCCTGGTGAACCGCATCGAGCTGAAGGGCATCGACTTCAAGGAGGACGGCAACATCCTGGGGCACAAGCT
GGAGTACAACTACAACAGCCACAACGTCTATATCATGGCCGACAAGCAGAAGAACGGCATCAAGGTGAAC
TTCAAGATCCGCCACAACATCGAGGACGGCAGCGTGCAGCTCGCCGACCACTACCAGCAGAACACCCCCA
TCGGCGACGGCCCCGTGCTGCTGCCCGACAACCACTACCTGAGCACCCAGTCCGCCCTGAGCAAAGACCC
CAACGAGAAGCGCGATCACATGGTCCTGCTGGAGTTCGTGACCGCCGCCGGGATCACTCTCGG
